>Addgene plasmid #20466 | pWZL Neo Myr Flag CKB | addgene partial sequence | sequence record 26289 | 20466 with pWZL-Fwd
CTCCTTCTCTAGGCGCCGGCCGGATCCAGAATTCGCCACCATGGGGTCTTCAAAATCTAAACCAAAGGAC
CCCAGCCAGCGCCGGCGCAGGATCCGAGGTTACCTTGACTACAAAGACGATGACGACAAGCAATTGACAA
GTTTGTACAAAAAAGTTGGCATGCCCTTCTCCAACAGCCACAACGCACTGAAGCTGCGCTTCCCGGCCGA
GGACGAGTTCCCCGACCTGAGCGCCCACAACAACCACATGGCCAAGGTGCTGACCCCCGAGCTGTACGCG
GAGCTGCGCGCCAAGAGCACGCCGAGCGGCTTCACGCTGGACGACGTCATCCAGACAGGCGTGGACAACC
CGGGCCACCCGTACATCATGACCGTGGGCTGCGTGGCGGGCGACGAGGAGTCCTACGAAGTGTTCAAGGA
TCTCTTCGACCCCATCATCGAGGACCGGCACGGCGGCTACAAGCCCAGCGATGAGCACAAGACCGACCTC
AACCCCGACAACCTGCAGGGCGGCGACGACCTGGACCCCAACTACGTGCTGAGCTCGCGGGTGCGCACGG
GCCGCAGCATCCGTGGCTTCTGCCTCCCCCCGCACTGCAGCCGCGGGGAGCGCCGAGCCATCGAGAAGCT
CGCGGTGGAAGCCCTGTCCAGCCTGGACGGCGACCTGGCGGGCCGATACTACGCGCTCAAGAGCATGACG
GAGGCGGANCAGCAGCAGCTCATCGACGA
