[The description below was written by a language model from this plasmid's Addgene catalogue record.]
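Description:
pWZL Neo Myr Flag CKB is a retroviral mammalian expression plasmid built on the Gateway-compatible pWZL-Neo-Myr-Flag-DEST backbone. It carries the human CKB open reading frame, encoding brain-type creatine kinase. The plasmid is propagated in E. coli under ampicillin selection, and a recombination-deficient strain is recommended because the repeated retroviral sequences can otherwise rearrange. In mammalian cells, a neomycin resistance marker lets transduced or transfected populations be selected with G418. No feature table accompanies the record, and the catalogue fields do not name the promoter, the bacterial origin or the exact arrangement of the viral elements. In retroviral vectors of this general kind, the sequence between the long terminal repeats is packaged into virus particles and integrates into the target-cell genome.

The CKB ORF was first cloned into a Gateway entry vector and then moved into the destination vector by an LR recombination reaction. This placed it in frame behind two backbone-encoded N-terminal elements, a myristoylation signal and a Flag epitope. The myristoylation signal directs lipid modification and membrane targeting of the fusion protein, a strategy often used to promote constitutive activation of kinases. The Flag tag allows detection or immunoprecipitation with anti-Flag antibodies.

The construct belongs to a library of myristoylated, Flag-tagged human kinase clones assembled for gain-of-function screening in a study that sought breast cancer oncogenes through integrative genomics. The depositors state that the identity of the gene has been verified, but the insert has not been fully sequenced, so minor mutations cannot be excluded.
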