Addgene plasmid #20466: pWZL Neo Myr Flag CKB
Depositing lab: William Hahn & Jean Zhao. Depositing organization: Dana-Farber Cancer Institute. Publication: Integrative Genomic Approaches Identify IKBKE as a Breast Cancer Oncogene (Kinase Library Clones). Boehm JS, Zhao JJ, Yao J, Kim SY, Firestein R, Dunn IF, Sjostrom SK, Garraway LA, Weremowicz S, Richardson AL, Greulich H, Stewart CJ, Mulvey LA, Shen RR, Ambrogio L, Hirozane-Kishikawa T, Hill DE, Vidal M, Meyerson M, Grenier JK, Hinkle G, Root DE, Roberts TM, Lander ES, Polyak K, Hahn WC. Cell. 2007 Jun 15. 129(6):1065-1079. 10.1016/j.cell.2007.03.052 PubMed 17574021.
Backbone
  Vector backbone: pWZL-Neo-Myr-Flag-DEST
  Backbone manufacturer: William Hahn Lab (available at Addgene, #15300)
  Vector type: Mammalian Expression, Retroviral
  Selectable markers: Neomycin (select with G418)
Growth in bacteria
  Bacterial resistance: Ampicillin, 100 μg/mL
  Growth temperature: 37°C
  Growth strain: Stbl3
  Growth instructions: Stbl3 cells to prevent recombination.
  Copy number: Unknown
Gene/Insert
  Gene/Insert name: CKB (alt name: creatine kinase, brain)
  Species: H. sapiens (human)
  Entrez Gene: CKB (a.k.a. B-CK, BCK, CKBB, CPK-B, HEL-211, HEL-S-29)
  Tag / fusion protein: Myr (N terminal on backbone); Flag (N terminal on backbone)
  Cloning method: Gateway Cloning
  Sequencing primers: 5′ pWZL-Fwd (GAA CCT CCT CGT TCG ACC); 3′ pWZL-Rev (TTC CGG GCC CTC ACA TTG)
Resource information
  A portion of this plasmid was derived from a plasmid made by: 3-C8
Terms and licenses: Academic/Nonprofit Terms; Industry Terms: Not Available to Industry
Depositor comments: ORFs were cloned into Gateway compatible pEntry vectors. An LR recombination reaction was performed to move the ORF to pWZL-Neo-Myr-Flag DEST such that the ORF would have 5' myristoylation and flag tags. This plasmid is part of a kinase library, and the gene has been verified, but has not been fully sequenced for minor mutations. Please see the following link for plasmids from this article that are not part of the kinase library http://www.addgene.org/pubmed/17574021
How to cite: pWZL Neo Myr Flag CKB was a gift from William Hahn & Jean Zhao (Addgene plasmid # 20466 ; http://n2t.net/addgene:20466 ; RRID:Addgene_20466)
